Addgene plasmid #215598: pGAL4-DBD-NFAT5-AroLITE_A
Purpose: For overexpression of Gal4-DBD NFAT5 AroLITE A
Depositing lab: Denes Hnisz. Depositing organization: Max Planck Institute for Molecular Genetics. Publication: An activity-specificity trade-off encoded in human transcription factors. Naderi J, Magalhaes AP, Kibar G, Stik G, Zhang Y, Mackowiak SD, Wieler HM, Rossi F, Buschow R, Christou-Kent M, Alcoverro-Bertran M, Graf T, Vingron M, Hnisz D. Nat Cell Biol. 2024 Aug;26(8):1309-1321. doi: 10.1038/s41556-024-01411-0. Epub 2024 Jul 5. PubMed 38969762.
Backbone
  Vector backbone: pGAL4-DBD-MCS
  Vector type: Mammalian Expression
Growth in bacteria
  Bacterial resistance: Ampicillin, 100 μg/mL
  Growth temperature: 37°C
  Growth strain: DH5alpha
  Copy number: High Copy
Gene/Insert
  Gene/Insert name: NFAT5 AroLITE A
  Species: H. sapiens (human)
  Entrez Gene: NFAT5 (a.k.a. NF-AT5, NFATL1, NFATZ, OREBP, TONEBP)
  Cloning method: Gibson Cloning
Terms and licenses: Academic/Nonprofit Terms; Industry Terms: Not Available to Industry
How to cite: pGAL4-DBD-NFAT5-AroLITE_A was a gift from Denes Hnisz (Addgene plasmid # 215598 ; http://n2t.net/addgene:215598 ; RRID:Addgene_215598)
