[The description below was written by a language model from this plasmid's Addgene catalogue record and pLannotate feature annotations shown in this document.]
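Description:
pGAL4-DBD-NFAT5-AroLITE_A is a mammalian expression plasmid of about 8.8 kb, built by Gibson cloning into the pGAL4-DBD-MCS backbone, for overexpressing a fusion of the yeast GAL4 DNA-binding domain to a variant of human NFAT5. It is maintained in E. coli through a high-copy ColE1/pUC-type origin and selected with ampicillin via the β-lactamase gene. An f1 origin is also present. For mammalian cells, a separate cassette places the neomycin phosphotransferase gene under the SV40 enhancer/early promoter with an SV40 polyadenylation signal, which would allow G418 selection of stable transfectants. The short HIV-1 LTR, ble, lacI and bom matches in the annotation are only fragments, most likely backbone remnants rather than functional parts.

The expression unit is driven by the human CMV immediate-early enhancer and promoter and terminated by the bovine growth hormone polyadenylation signal. Flanking T7 and SP6 phage promoters are typical of this backbone type and are useful for sequencing or in vitro transcription. The coding region begins with the truncated GAL4 DNA-binding domain, followed closely by a roughly 2.9 kb segment annotated as a fragment of NFAT5, the transcription factor that mediates responses to hypertonicity. So the insert is a portion of the protein rather than the full-length coding sequence. The record does not define the "AroLITE A" designation or list the underlying sequence changes, although the name suggests an engineered variant.

Tethering a factor to GAL4 binding sites is the standard way to measure its transactivation capacity on a UAS-driven reporter independently of its own DNA binding. This fits the associated study of activity and specificity in human transcription factors, but the record itself states only overexpression as the purpose.
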