Features (pLannotate 1.2.2; 22 found; start..end, strand, type, name):
      1..380     +  enhancer       CMV enhancer: human cytomegalovirus immediate early enhancer
    381..584     +  promoter       CMV promoter: human cytomegalovirus (CMV) immediate early promoter
    580..613     +  LTR            5' LTR (truncated) (fragment): truncated 5' long terminal repeat (LTR) from HIV-1
    629..647     +  promoter       T7 promoter: promoter for bacteriophage T7 RNA polymerase
    710..1150    +  CDS            GAL4 DNA binding domain: DNA binding domain of the GAL4 transcriptional activator; Saccharomyces cerevisiae GAL4 (truncated)
   1163..4072    +  CDS            NFAT5 (fragment): NFAT5_HUMAN - Also known as KIAA0827, TONEBP. Experimental evidence at protein level: Swiss-Prot protein existence level 1. Transcription factor involved, among others, in the transcriptional regulation of osmoprotective and inflammatory genes. Mediates the transcriptional response to hypertonicity (PubMed:10051678). Positively regulates the transcription of LCN2 and S100A4 genes; optimal transactivation of these genes requires the presence of DDX5/DDX17 (PubMed:22266867). Binds the DNA consensus sequence 5'-[ACT][AG]TGGAAA[CAT]A[TA][ATC][CA][ATG][GT][GAC][CG][CT]-3' (PubMed:10377394). From Ho
   4119..4137    -  promoter       SP6 promoter: promoter for bacteriophage SP6 RNA polymerase
   4163..4387    +  polyA_signal   bGH poly(A) signal: bovine growth hormone polyadenylation signal
   4391..4412    +  promoter       SV40 promoter (fragment): SV40 enhancer and early promoter
   4433..4861    +  rep_origin     f1 ori (sequence partly withheld): f1 bacteriophage origin of replication; arrow indicates direction of (+) strand synthesis
   4875..5204    +  promoter       SV40 promoter: SV40 enhancer and early promoter
   5271..6062    +  CDS            neo: KKA2_KLEPN - Also known as kan, nptII. Experimental evidence at protein level: Swiss-Prot protein existence level 1. Resistance to kanamycin, neomycin, paromomycin, ribostamycin, butirosin and gentamicin B. From Klebsiella pneumoniae.
   6086..6244    +  CDS            ble (fragment): BLE_KLEPN - Experimental evidence at protein level: Swiss-Prot protein existence level 1. Binding protein with a strong affinity to the bleomycin family of antibiotics. Binds to CL990; an antimitotic-antibiotic compound. From Klebsiella pneumoniae.
   6239..6360    +  polyA_signal   SV40 poly(A) signal: SV40 polyadenylation signal
   6433..6449    -  protein_bind   lac operator: The lac repressor binds to the lac operator to inhibit transcription in E. coli. This inhibition can be relieved by adding lactose or isopropyl-β-D-thiogalactopyranoside (IPTG). lac repressor encoded by lacI
   6457..6487    -  promoter       lac promoter: promoter for the E. coli lac operon
   6502..6523    -  protein_bind   CAP binding site: CAP binding activates transcription in the presence of cAMP. E. coli catabolite activator protein
   6536..6628    -  CDS            lacI (fragment): lac repressor; lacI; The lac repressor binds to the lac operator to inhibit transcription in E. coli. This inhibition can be relieved by adding lactose or isopropyl-β-D-thiogalactopyranoside (IPTG).
   6811..7399    -  rep_origin     ori: high-copy-number ColE1/pMB1/pBR322/pUC origin of replication
   7570..8430    -  CDS            AmpR: β-lactamase; bla; confers resistance to ampicillin, carbenicillin, and related antibiotics
   8431..8535    -  promoter       AmpR promoter: bla
   8594..8646    -  misc_feature   bom (fragment): basis of mobility region from pBR322
>Addgene plasmid #215598 | pGAL4-DBD-NFAT5-AroLITE_A | addgene full sequence | sequence record 427260 | Addgene NGS Result
GACATTGATTATTGACTAGTTATTAATAGTAATCAATTACGGGGTCATTAGTTCATAGCCCATATATGGA
GTTCCGCGTTACATAACTTACGGTAAATGGCCCGCCTGGCTGACCGCCCAACGACCCCCGCCCATTGACG
TCAATAATGACGTATGTTCCCATAGTAACGCCAATAGGGACTTTCCATTGACGTCAATGGGTGGAGTATT
TACGGTAAACTGCCCACTTGGCAGTACATCAAGTGTATCATATGCCAAGTACGCCCCCTATTGACGTCAA
TGACGGTAAATGGCCCGCCTGGCATTATGCCCAGTACATGACCTTATGGGACTTTCCTACTTGGCAGTAC
ATCTACGTATTAGTCATCGCTATTACCATGGTGATGCGGTTTTGGCAGTACATCAATGGGCGTGGATAGC
GGTTTGACTCACGGGGATTTCCAAGTCTCCACCCCATTGACGTCAATGGGAGTTTGTTTTGGCACCAAAA
TCAACGGGACTTTCCAAAATGTCGTAACAACTCCGCCCCATTGACGCAAATGGGCGGTAGGCGTGTACGG
TGGGAGGTCTATATAAGCAGAGCTCTCTGGCTAACTAGAGAACCCACTGCTTACTGGCTTATCGAAATTA
ATACGACTCACTATAGGGAGACCCAAGCTTGGTACCGAGCTCGGATCCACTAGTAACGGCCGCCAGTGTG
CTGGAATTCATGAAGCTACTGTCTTCTATCGAACAAGCATGCGATATTTGCCGACTTAAAAAGCTCAAGT
GCTCCAAAGAAAAACCGAAGTGCGCCAAGTGTCTGAAGAACAACTGGGAGTGTCGCTACTCTCCCAAAAC
CAAAAGGTCTCCGCTGACTAGGGCACATCTGACAGAAGTGGAATCAAGGCTAGAAAGACTGGAACAGCTA
TTTCTACTGATTTTTCCTCGAGAAGACCTTGACATGATTTTGAAAATGGATTCTTTACAGGATATAAAAG
CATTGTTAACAGGATTATTTGTACAAGATAATGTGAATAAAGATGCCGTCACAGATAGATTGGCTTCAGT
GGAGACTGATATGCCTCTAACATTGAGACAGCATAGAATAAGTGCGACATCATCATCGGAAGAGAGTAGT
AACAAAGGTCAAAGACAGTTGACTGTATCGGCGATCACCATGGTGAAGAAGGAAATATCTAGTCCAGCAA
GACCTTGCTCTGCAGAAGAGGCCATGAAAGCAATGAAAACTACTGGATGTAATTTAGATAAGGTAAATAT
TATCCCTAATGCCCTGATGACTCCACTCATACCAAGCAGTATGATTAAGAGTGAAGATGTTACTCCAATG
GAAGTAACAGCAGAAAAAAGATCTTCCACTATTGCAAAGACTACAAAGTCTGTTGGATCAACTCAGCAAA
CATTAGAAAACATCTCAAACATAGCAGGAAATGGCTCTGCATCATCACCATCATCTTCCCACCTACCTTC
TGAAAATGAAAAACAGCAGCAGATTCAGCCCAAGGCAGCAAACCCAGAGACCCTGACAACTATTCAAACC
CAGGACATCTCACAGCCTGGTACTGCACCAGCAGTTTCTGCTTCTAGTCAGCTGCCCAACAGCGATGCAC
TATTGCAGCAGGCTACACAGGCACAGACAAGAGAAACTCAGTCTAGAGAGATATTACAGTCAGATGGTAC
AGTGGTTAATTTGTCACAACTGACTGAGGCATCACAACAACAGCAGCAGTCACCACTACAAGAACAAGCA
CAGACTTTACAGCAGCAGATTTCATCAAATATTGCACCATCACCAAATAGTGTGAGTCAGCTTCAGAATA
CTATTCAGCAGCTGCAAGCAGGGAGTGCAACAGGCAGTACTGCTAGTGGCAGCAGTGGAAGTGTTGACTT
GGTCCAACAAGTTTTAGAGGCACAGCAGCAGTTATCTTCAGTTTTAGCATCTGCTCCAGATGGTAATGAG
AATGTTCAAGAGCAGCTTAGTGCAGATATTGCACAACAAGTCAGTCAAATTCAGAGTGGTGTAAGCCCTG
GAATGGCATCCTCAACAGAGCCAACAGTCCATACCAGACCAGATAATTTATTACCTGGAAGAGCTGAAAG
TGTTCATCCACAGTCTGAAAACACGTTATCTAATCAACAGCAGCAGCAGCAGCAGCAACAGCAAGTGATG
GAATCTTCAGCCGCAATGGTGATGGAGATGCAACAGAGTATCTGCCAGGCAGCTGCCCAGATTCAGTCAG
AGTTAGCACCTTCAACTGCTTCAGCAAATGGAAACCTTCAGCAATCGCCAGTTGCACAGCAGACTTCTCA
CATGATGAGTGCATTGTCTACCAATGAGGATATGCAAATGCAGTGTGAATTGGCATCTTCTCCTCCTGCA
GTTTCTGGAAATGAAACTTCTACAACTACCACACAGCAGGTTGCAACCCCTGGCACTACCATGGCACAGA
CATCAAGTTCAGGAGATGGAGAAGAAACTGGAACACAAGCAAAACAGATTCAGAACAGTGTCGCACAGAC
CATGGTCCAAATGCAACATAGTGGGGACAATCAACCTCAAGTTAACCTTGCATCATCCACAAAAAGTATG
ATGAGTGTTCAGAATAGTGGTACCCAACAACAAGGTAATGGTTTAGCACAGCAAGGGAATGAGATGATGT
CACTTCAATCTGGAAATGCATTGCAGCAGTCTTCTCATTCACAGGCCCAACTTGCACATCCTCAAAATCC
TATTGCCGATGCTCAGAACCTTTCCCAGGAAACTCAAGGTTCTCTCGCACATAGTCCAAATCCTATTGTC
CACAGTCAGACTTCTACAACCTCCTCTGAACAAATGCAGCCTCCAATGGCACACTCTCAAAGTACCATTG
CTGTGTTACAGGGCTCTTCAGTTCCTCAAGACCAGCAGTCAACCAACATAGCACTTTCCCAGAGTCCCAT
GAATAATCTTCAGACTAACACAGTAGCCCAAGAAGCAGCAGCAGCAGCACCGAACTCAATTTCTCCACTT
CAGTCAACATCAAACAGTGAACAACAAGCTGCTGCACAACAGCAAGCTCCAATATCACACATCCAGACTC
CTATGCTTTCCCAAGAACAGGCACAACCCCCGCAGCAGGGTTTAGCACAGCCTCAGGTGGCCCTGGGCTC
CCTTCCACCTAATCCAATGCCTCAAAGCCAACAAGGAACCATGGCACAGTCACAGCACTCAATAGTTGCC
ATGCAGAGTAACTCTCCATCCCAGGAACAGCAGCAGCAGCAGCAACAGCAGCAGCAACAGAGCATTTTAG
CAAGTAATCAGAATACCATGGCTACAATGGCGTCTCCAAAGCAACCACCACCAAACATGATAGCAAACCC
AAATCAAAATCCAATGGCTAATCAGGAGCAACAGAACCAGTCAATTGCACACCAACAAAGTAACATGGCC
CCAATGAATCAAGAGCAACAGCCCATGCAAGCACAGAGTCAGTCCACAGTTTCCTCACTTCAGAACCCAG
GTCCTACCCAGTCGGAATCATCACAGACCCCCTTGGCACATAGCTCTCCTCAGATTCAGTTGGTACAAGG
GTCACCTAGTTCTCAAGAGCAGCAAGTAACTCTCGCATTATCTCCAGCATCCATGTCTGCCTTGCAGACC
AGTATAAATCAACAAGATATGCAACAGTCTCCTCTTGCATCCCCTCAGAACAACATGCCTGGAATTCAAG
GAGCCACATCTTCGCCTCAACCACAGGCTACTTTAGCACACAACACAGCAGGAGGCACAATGAACCAACT
GCAGAATTCTCCTGGCTCATCTCAGCAGACATCAGGAATGGCATTAGCAGGCATTCAAAATAACTGTAGT
CAGCTTTTAACCTCTGGACCAGCTACATTGCCTGATCAGTTGATGGCCATAAGTCAGCCAGGCCAACCAC
AAAACGAGGGCCAGCCACCTGTGACAACACTTCTTTCTCAGCAAATGCCAGAGAATTCTCCACTGGCATC
CTCTATAAACACCAACCAGAACATCGAAAAGATTGATTTGCTTGTTTCATTGCAAAACCAAGGGAACAAC
TTGACTGGCTCCGCAGTACCGGATCCGACGTCGGTCGCCACCGTCTAGAGGGCCCTATTCTATAGTGTCA
CCTAAATGCTAGAGCTCGCTGATCAGCCTCGACTGTGCCTTCTAGTTGCCAGCCATCTGTTGTTTGCCCC
TCCCCCGTGCCTTCCTTGACCCTGGAAGGTGCCACTCCCACTGTCCTTTCCTAATAAAATGAGGAAATTG
CATCGCATTGTCTGAGTAGGTGTCATTCTATTCTGGGGGGTGGGGTGGGGCAGGACAGCAAGGGGGAGGA
TTGGGAAGACAATAGCAGGCATGCTGGGGATGCGGTGGGCTCTATGGCTTCTGAGGCGGAAAGAACCAGC
TGGGGCTCTAGGGGGTATCCCC
[124 nt withheld, positions 4433-4556]
C
[91 nt withheld, positions 4558-4648]
A
[49 nt withheld, positions 4650-4698]
CCTTTGACGTTGGAGTCCACGTTCTTT
[37 nt withheld, positions 4726-4762]
ACCCTATCTCGGTCTATTCTTTTGATTTATAAGGGATTTTGCCGATTTCGGCCTATTGGTTAAAAAATGA
GCTGATTTAACAAAAATTTAACGCGAATTAATTCTGTGGAATGTGTGTCAGTTAGGGTGTGGAAAGTCCC
CAGGCTCCCCAGCAGGCAGAAGTATGCAAAGCATGCATCTCAATTAGTCAGCAACCAGGTGTGGAAAGTC
CCCAGGCTCCCCAGCAGGCAGAAGTATGCAAAGCATGCATCTCAATTAGTCAGCAACCATAGTCCCGCCC
CTAACTCCGCCCATCCCGCCCCTAACTCCGCCCAGTTCCGCCCATTCTCCGCCCCATGGCTGACTAATTT
TTTTTATTTATGCAGAGGCCGAGGCCGCCTCTGCCTCTGAGCTATTCCAGAAGTAGTGAGGAGGCTTTTT
TGGAGGCCTAGGCTTTTGCAAAAAGCTCCCGGGAGCTTGTATATCCATTTTCGGATCTGATCAAGAGACA
GGATGAGGATCGTTTCGCATGATTGAACAAGATGGATTGCACGCAGGTTCTCCGGCCGCTTGGGTGGAGA
GGCTATTCGGCTATGACTGGGCACAACAGACAATCGGCTGCTCTGATGCCGCCGTGTTCCGGCTGTCAGC
GCAGGGGCGCCCGGTTCTTTTTGTCAAGACCGACCTGTCCGGTGCCCTGAATGAACTGCAGGACGAGGCA
GCGCGGCTATCGTGGCTGGCCACGACGGGCGTTCCTTGCGCAGCTGTGCTCGACGTTGTCACTGAAGCGG
GAAGGGACTGGCTGCTATTGGGCGAAGTGCCGGGGCAGGATCTCCTGTCATCTCACCTTGCTCCTGCCGA
GAAAGTATCCATCATGGCTGATGCAATGCGGCGGCTGCATACGCTTGATCCGGCTACCTGCCCATTCGAC
CACCAAGCGAAACATCGCATCGAGCGAGCACGTACTCGGATGGAAGCCGGTCTTGTCGATCAGGATGATC
TGGACGAAGAGCATCAGGGGCTCGCGCCAGCCGAACTGTTCGCCAGGCTCAAGGCGCGCATGCCCGACGG
CGAGGATCTCGTCGTGACCCATGGCGATGCCTGCTTGCCGAATATCATGGTGGAAAATGGCCGCTTTTCT
GGATTCATCGACTGTGGCCGGCTGGGTGTGGCGGACCGCTATCAGGACATAGCGTTGGCTACCCGTGATA
TTGCTGAAGAGCTTGGCGGCGAATGGGCTGACCGCTTCCTCGTGCTTTACGGTATCGCCGCTCCCGATTC
GCAGCGCATCGCCTTCTATCGCCTTCTTGACGAGTTCTTCTGAGCGGGACTCTGGGGTTCGAAATGACCG
ACCAAGCGACGCCCAACCTGCCATCACGAGATTTCGATTCCACCGCCGCCTTCTATGAAAGGTTGGGCTT
CGGAATCGTTTTCCGGGACGCCGGCTGGATGATCCTCCAGCGCGGGGATCTCATGCTGGAGTTCTTCGCC
CACCCCAACTTGTTTATTGCAGCTTATAATGGTTACAAATAAAGCAATAGCATCACAAATTTCACAAATA
AAGCATTTTTTTCACTGCATTCTAGTTGTGGTTTGTCCAAACTCATCAATGTATCTTATCATGTCTGTAT
ACCGTCGACCTCTAGCTAGAGCTTGGCGTAATCATGGTCATAGCTGTTTCCTGTGTGAAATTGTTATCCG
CTCACAATTCCACACAACATACGAGCCGGAAGCATAAAGTGTAAAGCCTGGGGTGCCTAATGAGTGAGCT
AACTCACATTAATTGCGTTGCGCTCACTGCCCGCTTTCCAGTCGGGAAACCTGTCGTGCCAGCTGCATTA
ATGAATCGGCCAACGCGCGGGGAGAGGCGGTTTGCGTATTGGGCGCTCTTCCGCTTCCTCGCTCACTGAC
TCGCTGCGCTCGGTCGTTCGGCTGCGGCGAGCGGTATCAGCTCACTCAAAGGCGGTAATACGGTTATCCA
CAGAATCAGGGGATAACGCAGGAAAGAACATGTGAGCAAAAGGCCAGCAAAAGGCCAGGAACCGTAAAAA
GGCCGCGTTGCTGGCGTTTTTCCATAGGCTCCGCCCCCCTGACGAGCATCACAAAAATCGACGCTCAAGT
CAGAGGTGGCGAAACCCGACAGGACTATAAAGATACCAGGCGTTTCCCCCTGGAAGCTCCCTCGTGCGCT
CTCCTGTTCCGACCCTGCCGCTTACCGGATACCTGTCCGCCTTTCTCCCTTCGGGAAGCGTGGCGCTTTC
TCATAGCTCACGCTGTAGGTATCTCAGTTCGGTGTAGGTCGTTCGCTCCAAGCTGGGCTGTGTGCACGAA
CCCCCCGTTCAGCCCGACCGCTGCGCCTTATCCGGTAACTATCGTCTTGAGTCCAACCCGGTAAGACACG
ACTTATCGCCACTGGCAGCAGCCACTGGTAACAGGATTAGCAGAGCGAGGTATGTAGGCGGTGCTACAGA
GTTCTTGAAGTGGTGGCCTAACTACGGCTACACTAGAAGAACAGTATTTGGTATCTGCGCTCTGCTGAAG
CCAGTTACCTTCGGAAAAAGAGTTGGTAGCTCTTGATCCGGCAAACAAACCACCGCTGGTAGCGGTGGTT
TTTTTGTTTGCAAGCAGCAGATTACGCGCAGAAAAAAAGGATCTCAAGAAGATCCTTTGATCTTTTCTAC
GGGGTCTGACGCTCAGTGGAACGAAAACTCACGTTAAGGGATTTTGGTCATGAGATTATCAAAAAGGATC
TTCACCTAGATCCTTTTAAATTAAAAATGAAGTTTTAAATCAATCTAAAGTATATATGAGTAAACTTGGT
CTGACAGTTACCAATGCTTAATCAGTGAGGCACCTATCTCAGCGATCTGTCTATTTCGTTCATCCATAGT
TGCCTGACTTCCCGTCGTGTAGATAACTACGATACGGGAGGGCTTACCATCTGGCCCCAGTGCTGCAATG
ATACCGCGAGACCCACGCTCACCGGCTCCAGATTTATCAGCAATAAACCAGCCAGCCGGAAGGGCCGAGC
GCAGAAGTGGTCCTGCAACTTTATCCGCCTCCATCCAGTCTATTAATTGTTGCCGGGAAGCTAGAGTAAG
TAGTTCGCCAGTTAATAGTTTGCGCAACGTTGTTGCCATTGCTACAGGCATCGTGGTGTCACGCTCGTCG
TTTGGTATGGCTTCATTCAGCTCCGGTTCCCAACGATCAAGGCGAGTTACATGATCCCCCATGTTGTGCA
AAAAAGCGGTTAGCTCCTTCGGTCCTCCGATCGTTGTCAGAAGTAAGTTGGCCGCAGTGTTATCACTCAT
GGTTATGGCAGCACTGCATAATTCTCTTACTGTCATGCCATCCGTAAGATGCTTTTCTGTGACTGGTGAG
TACTCAACCAAGTCATTCTGAGAATAGTGTATGCGGCGACCGAGTTGCTCTTGCCCGGCGTCAATACGGG
ATAATACCGCGCCACATAGCAGAACTTTAAAAGTGCTCATCATTGGAAAACGTTCTTCGGGGCGAAAACT
CTCAAGGATCTTACCGCTGTTGAGATCCAGTTCGATGTAACCCACTCGTGCACCCAACTGATCTTCAGCA
TCTTTTACTTTCACCAGCGTTTCTGGGTGAGCAAAAACAGGAAGGCAAAATGCCGCAAAAAAGGGAATAA
GGGCGACACGGAAATGTTGAATACTCATACTCTTCCTTTTTCAATATTATTGAAGCATTTATCAGGGTTA
TTGTCTCATGAGCGGATACATATTTGAATGTATTTAGAAAAATAAACAAATAGGGGTTCCGCGCACATTT
CCCCGAAAAGTGCCACCTGACGTCGACGGATCGGGAGATCTCCCGATCCCCTATGGTGCACTCTCAGTAC
AATCTGCTCTGATGCCGCATAGTTAAGCCAGTATCTGCTCCCTGCTTGTGTGTTGGAGGTCGCTGAGTAG
TGCGCGAGCAAAATTTAAGCTACAACAAGGCAAGGCTTGACCGACAATTGCATGAAGAATCTGCTTAGGG
TTAGGCGTTTTGCGCTGCTTCGCGATGTACGGGCCAGATATACGCGTT
